Addgene plasmid #128181: pFH52
Purpose: Level1 2x35Sp::SpCas9 (Arabidopsis codon optimized):NOSt
Depositing lab: Vladimir Nekrasov. Depositing organization: Rothamsted Research. Publication: A modular cloning toolkit for genome editing in plants. Hahn F, Korolev A, Sanjurjo Loures L, Nekrasov V. BMC Plant Biol. 2020 Apr 23;20(1):179. doi: 10.1186/s12870-020-02388-2. PubMed 32326901.
Backbone
  Vector backbone: pICH47742
  Vector type: Plant Expression, CRISPR, Synthetic Biology
Growth in bacteria
  Bacterial resistance: Ampicillin, 100 μg/mL
  Growth temperature: 37°C
  Growth strain: DH5alpha
  Copy number: High Copy
Gene/Insert
  Gene/Insert name: 2x35Sp::SpCas9 (Arabidopsis codon optimized):NOSt
  Species: Synthetic
Terms and licenses: Academic/Nonprofit Terms; Industry Terms: Not Available to Industry
How to cite: pFH52 was a gift from Vladimir Nekrasov (Addgene plasmid # 128181 ; http://n2t.net/addgene:128181 ; RRID:Addgene_128181)
