[The description below was written by a language model from this plasmid's Addgene catalogue record and the feature table of its GenBank file.]
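Description:
pFH52 is a 9.6 kb Level 1 module from a modular (Golden Gate/MoClo-style) cloning toolkit for plant genome editing, built in the pICH47742 acceptor backbone. It is a plant expression and CRISPR vector that carries a single transcription unit between T-DNA left and right border repeats of the nopaline C58 type. The backbone combines a high-copy ColE1/pUC-type origin for propagation in E. coli with the broad-host-range IncP oriV and its activating replication protein gene trfA, which together permit maintenance in hosts such as Agrobacterium. Selection in bacteria is by ampicillin through the bla beta-lactamase gene under its own promoter. No plant selectable marker is annotated in this module.

The payload is a Streptococcus pyogenes Cas9 coding sequence, described in the record as codon optimized for Arabidopsis, followed by a C-terminal SV40 large T antigen nuclear localization signal that directs the nuclease to the plant nucleus. Expression is driven by a strong constitutive cauliflower mosaic virus 35S promoter, recorded as the doubled (2x35S) version although the feature table annotates a single 35S element, and transcription is terminated and polyadenylated by the nopaline synthase (NOS) terminator. No guide RNA cassette is present, so the plasmid supplies only the nuclease component. As a Level 1 part, it is typically combined with other Level 1 modules, such as guide RNA expression units and a plant selection marker, to assemble a multigene binary construct for delivering RNA-guided double-strand breaks in plants.
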