LOCUS       Exported 9623 bp ds-DNA circular SYN 12-MAY-2021
DEFINITION  Level1 2x35Sp::SpCas9 (Arabidopsis codon optimized):NOSt.
ACCESSION   .
VERSION     .
KEYWORDS    pFH52
SOURCE      synthetic DNA construct
  ORGANISM  synthetic DNA construct
REFERENCE   1 (bases 1 to 9623)
  AUTHORS   Hahn F, Korolev A, Sanjurjo Loures L, Nekrasov V
  TITLE     A modular cloning toolkit for genome editing in plants.
  JOURNAL   BMC Plant Biol. 2020 Apr 23;20(1):179. doi:
            10.1186/s12870-020-02388-2.
  PUBMED    32326901
REFERENCE   2 (bases 1 to 9623)
  AUTHORS   .
  TITLE     Direct Submission
  JOURNAL   Exported May 12, 2021 from SnapGene Server 1.1.58
            http://www.snapgene.com
FEATURES             Location/Qualifiers
     source          1..9623
                     /organism="synthetic DNA construct"
                     /mol_type="other DNA"
     promoter        438..783
                     /label=CaMV 35S promoter
                     /note="strong constitutive promoter from cauliflower mosaic
                     virus"
     primer_bind     726..746
                     /label=35S promoter
                     /note="CaMV 35S promoter, forward primer"
     CDS             874..4977
                     /codon_start=1
                     /product="Cas9 (Csn1) endonuclease from the Streptococcus
                     pyogenes Type II CRISPR/Cas system"
                     /label=Cas9
                     /note="generates RNA-guided double strand breaks in DNA"
                     /translation="MDKKYSIGLDIGTNSVGWAVITDEYKVPSKKFKVLGNTDRHSIKK
                     NLIGALLFDSGETAEATRLKRTARRRYTRRKNRICYLQEIFSNEMAKVDDSFFHRLEES
                     FLVEEDKKHERHPIFGNIVDEVAYHEKYPTIYHLRKKLVDSTDKADLRLIYLALAHMIK
                     FRGHFLIEGDLNPDNSDVDKLFIQLVQTYNQLFEENPINASGVDAKAILSARLSKSRRL
                     ENLIAQLPGEKKNGLFGNLIALSLGLTPNFKSNFDLAEDAKLQLSKDTYDDDLDNLLAQ
                     IGDQYADLFLAAKNLSDAILLSDILRVNTEITKAPLSASMIKRYDEHHQDLTLLKALVR
                     QQLPEKYKEIFFDQSKNGYAGYIDGGASQEEFYKFIKPILEKMDGTEELLVKLNREDLL
                     RKQRTFDNGSIPHQIHLGELHAILRRQEDFYPFLKDNREKIEKILTFRIPYYVGPLARG
                     NSRFAWMTRKSEETITPWNFEEVVDKGASAQSFIERMTNFDKNLPNEKVLPKHSLLYEY
                     FTVYNELTKVKYVTEGMRKPAFLSGEQKKAIVDLLFKTNRKVTVKQLKEDYFKKIECFD
                     SVEISGVEDRFNASLGTYHDLLKIIKDKDFLDNEENEDILEDIVLTLTLFEDREMIEER
                     LKTYAHLFDDKVMKQLKRRRYTGWGRLSRKLINGIRDKQSGKTILDFLKSDGFANRNFM
                     QLIHDDSLTFKEDIQKAQVSGQGDSLHEHIANLAGSPAIKKGILQTVKVVDELVKVMGR
                     HKPENIVIEMARENQTTQKGQKNSRERMKRIEEGIKELGSQILKEHPVENTQLQNEKLY
                     LYYLQNGRDMYVDQELDINRLSDYDVDHIVPQSFLKDDSIDNKVLTRSDKNRGKSDNVP
                     SEEVVKKMKNYWRQLLNAKLITQRKFDNLTKAERGGLSELDKAGFIKRQLVETRQITKH
                     VAQILDSRMNTKYDENDKLIREVKVITLKSKLVSDFRKDFQFYKVREINNYHHAHDAYL
                     NAVVGTALIKKYPKLESEFVYGDYKVYDVRKMIAKSEQEIGKATAKYFFYSNIMNFFKT
                     EITLANGEIRKRPLIETNGETGEIVWDKGRDFATVRKVLSMPQVNIVKKTEVQTGGFSK
                     ESILPKRNSDKLIARKKDWDPKKYGGFDSPTVAYSVLVVAKVEKGKSKKLKSVKELLGI
                     TIMERSSFEKNPIDFLEAKGYKEVKKDLIIKLPKYSLFELENGRKRMLASAGELQKGNE
                     LALPSKYVNFLYLASHYEKLKGSPEDNEQKQLFVEQHKHYLDEIIEQISEFSKRVILAD
                     ANLDKVLSAYNKHRDKPIREQAENIIHLFTLTNLGAPAAFKYFDTTIDRKRYTSTKEVL
                     DATLIHQSITGLYETRIDLSQLGGD"
     CDS             4990..5010
                     /codon_start=1
                     /product="nuclear localization signal of SV40 (simian virus
                     40) large T antigen"
                     /label=SV40 NLS
                     /translation="PKKKRKV"
     terminator      5026..5278
                     /label=NOS terminator
                     /note="nopaline synthase terminator and poly(A) signal"
     misc_feature    5326..5350
                     /label=RB T-DNA repeat
                     /note="right border repeat from nopaline C58 T-DNA"
     CDS             complement(5506..6654)
                     /codon_start=1
                     /product="trans-acting replication protein that binds to
                     and activates oriV"
                     /label=trfA
                     /translation="MNRTFDRKAYRQELIDAGFSAEDAETIASRTVMRAPRETFQSVGS
                     MVQQATAKIERDSVQLAPPALPAPSAAVERSRRLEQEAAGLAKSMTIDTRGTMTTKKRK
                     TAGEDLAKQVSEAKQAALLKHTKQQIKEMQLSLFDIAPWPDTMRAMPNDTARSALFTTR
                     NKKIPREALQNKVIFHVNKDVKITYTGVELRADDDELVWQQVLEYAKRTPIGEPITFTF
                     YELCQDLGWSINGRYYTKAEECLSRLQATAMGFTSDRVGHLESVSLLHRFRVLDRGKKT
                     SRCQVLIDEEIVVLFAGDHYTKFIWEKYRKLSPTARRMFDYFSSHREPYPLKLETFRLM
                     CGSDSTRVKKWREQVGEACEELRGSGLVEHAWVNDDLVHCKR"
     rep_origin      complement(6990..7578)
                     /direction=LEFT
                     /label=ori
                     /note="high-copy-number ColE1/pMB1/pBR322/pUC origin of
                     replication"
     primer_bind     complement(7070..7089)
                     /label=pBR322ori-F
                     /note="pBR322 origin, forward primer"
     CDS             complement(7749..8609)
                     /codon_start=1
                     /gene="bla"
                     /product="beta-lactamase"
                     /label=AmpR
                     /note="confers resistance to ampicillin, carbenicillin, and
                     related antibiotics"
                     /translation="MSIQHFRVALIPFFAAFCLPVFAHPETLVKVKDAEDQLGARVGYI
                     ELDLNSGKILESFRPEERFPMMSTFKVLLCGAVLSRIDAGQEQLGRRIHYSQNDLVEYS
                     PVTEKHLTDGMTVRELCSAAITMSDNTAANLLLTTIGGPKELTAFLHNMGDHVTRLDRW
                     EPELNEAIPNDERDTTMPVAMATTLRKLLTGELLTLASRQQLIDWMEADKVAGPLLRSA
                     LPAGWFIADKSGAGERGSRGIIAALGPDGKPSRIVVIYTTGSQATMDERNRQIAEIGAS
                     LIKHW"
     primer_bind     8372..8391
                     /label=Amp-R
                     /note="Ampicillin resistance gene, reverse primer"
     promoter        complement(8610..8714)
                     /gene="bla"
                     /label=AmpR promoter
     rep_origin      8801..9432
                     /label=oriV
                     /note="incP origin of replication"
     misc_feature    9524..9548
                     /label=LB T-DNA repeat
                     /note="left border repeat from nopaline C58 T-DNA"
ORIGIN
        1 tctgtgaaga caagcaagaa ttcaagcttg gaggtcaaca tggtggagca cgacactctg
       61 gtctactcca aaaatgtcaa agatacagtc tcagaagatc aaagggctat tgagactttt
      121 caacaaagga taatttcggg aaacctcctc ggattccatt gcccagctat ctgtcacttc
      181 atcgaaagga cagtagaaaa ggaaggtggc tcctacaaat gccatcattg cgataaagga
      241 aaggctatca ttcaagatct ctctgccgac agtggtccca aagatggacc cccacccacg
      301 aggagcatcg tggaaaaaga agaggttcca accacgtcta caaagcaagt ggattgatgt
      361 gataacatgg tggagcacga cactctggtc tactccaaaa atgtcaaaga tacagtctca
      421 gaagatcaaa gggctattga gacttttcaa caaaggataa tttcgggaaa cctcctcgga
      481 ttccattgcc cagctatctg tcacttcatc gaaaggacag tagaaaagga aggtggctcc
      541 tacaaatgcc atcattgcga taaaggaaag gctatcattc aagatctctc tgccgacagt
      601 ggtcccaaag atggaccccc acccacgagg agcatcgtgg aaaaagaaga ggttccaacc
      661 acgtctacaa agcaagtgga ttgatgtgac atctccactg acgtaaggga tgacgcacaa
      721 tcccactatc cttcgcaaga cccttcctct atataaggaa gttcatttca tttggagagg
      781 acacgctcga gtataagagc tcatttttac aacaattacc aacaacaaca aacaacaaac
      841 aacattacaa ttacatttac aattatcgat acaatggata agaagtactc tatcggactc
      901 gatatcggaa ctaactctgt gggatgggct gtgatcaccg atgagtacaa ggtgccatct
      961 aagaagttca aggttctcgg aaacaccgat aggcactcta tcaagaaaaa ccttatcggt
     1021 gctctcctct tcgattctgg tgaaactgct gaggctacca gactcaagag aaccgctaga
     1081 agaaggtaca ccagaagaaa gaacaggatc tgctacctcc aagagatctt ctctaacgag
     1141 atggctaaag tggatgattc attcttccac aggctcgaag agtcattcct cgtggaagaa
     1201 gataagaagc acgagaggca ccctatcttc ggaaacatcg ttgatgaggt ggcataccac
     1261 gagaagtacc ctactatcta ccacctcaga aagaagctcg ttgattctac tgataaggct
     1321 gatctcaggc tcatctacct cgctctcgct cacatgatca agttcagagg acacttcctc
     1381 atcgagggtg atctcaaccc tgataactct gatgtggata agttgttcat ccagctcgtg
     1441 cagacctaca accagctttt cgaagagaac cctatcaacg cttcaggtgt ggatgctaag
     1501 gctatcctct ctgctaggct ctctaagtca agaaggcttg agaacctcat tgctcagctc
     1561 cctggtgaga agaagaacgg acttttcgga aacttgatcg ctctctctct cggactcacc
     1621 cctaacttca agtctaactt cgatctcgct gaggatgcaa agctccagct ctcaaaggat
     1681 acctacgatg atgatctcga taacctcctc gctcagatcg gagatcagta cgctgatttg
     1741 ttcctcgctg ctaagaacct ctctgatgct atcctcctca gtgatatcct cagagtgaac
     1801 accgagatca ccaaggctcc actctcagct tctatgatca agagatacga tgagcaccac
     1861 caggatctca cacttctcaa ggctcttgtt agacagcagc tcccagagaa gtacaaagag
     1921 attttcttcg atcagtctaa gaacggatac gctggttaca tcgatggtgg tgcatctcaa
     1981 gaagagttct acaagttcat caagcctatc ctcgagaaga tggatggaac cgaggaactc
     2041 ctcgtgaagc tcaatagaga ggatcttctc agaaagcaga ggaccttcga taacggatct
     2101 atccctcatc agatccacct cggagagttg cacgctatcc ttagaaggca agaggatttc
     2161 tacccattcc tcaaggataa cagggaaaag attgagaaga ttctcacctt cagaatccct
     2221 tactacgtgg gacctctcgc tagaggaaac tcaagattcg cttggatgac cagaaagtct
     2281 gaggaaacca tcaccccttg gaacttcgaa gaggtggtgg ataagggtgc tagtgctcag
     2341 tctttcatcg agaggatgac caacttcgat aagaaccttc caaacgagaa ggtgctccct
     2401 aagcactctt tgctctacga gtacttcacc gtgtacaacg agttgaccaa ggttaagtac
     2461 gtgaccgagg gaatgaggaa gcctgctttt ttgtcaggtg agcaaaagaa ggctatcgtt
     2521 gatctcttgt tcaagaccaa cagaaaggtg accgtgaagc agctcaaaga ggattacttc
     2581 aagaaaatcg agtgcttcga ttcagttgag atttctggtg ttgaggatag gttcaacgca
     2641 tctctcggaa cctaccacga tctcctcaag atcattaagg ataaggattt cttggataac
     2701 gaggaaaacg aggatatctt ggaggatatc gttcttaccc tcaccctctt tgaagataga
     2761 gagatgattg aagaaaggct caagacctac gctcatctct tcgatgataa ggtgatgaag
     2821 cagttgaaga gaagaagata cactggttgg ggaaggctct caagaaagct cattaacgga
     2881 atcagggata agcagtctgg aaagacaatc cttgatttcc tcaagtctga tggattcgct
     2941 aacagaaact tcatgcagct catccacgat gattctctca cctttaaaga ggatatccag
     3001 aaggctcagg tttcaggaca gggtgatagt ctccatgagc atatcgctaa cctcgctgga
     3061 tctcctgcaa tcaagaaggg aatcctccag actgtgaagg ttgtggatga gttggtgaag
     3121 gtgatgggaa ggcataagcc tgagaacatc gtgatcgaaa tggctagaga gaaccagacc
     3181 actcagaagg gacagaagaa ctctagggaa aggatgaaga ggatcgagga aggtatcaaa
     3241 gagcttggat ctcagatcct caaagagcac cctgttgaga acactcagct ccagaatgag
     3301 aagctctacc tctactacct ccagaacgga agggatatgt atgtggatca agagttggat
     3361 atcaacaggc tctctgatta cgatgttgat catatcgtgc cacagtcatt cttgaaggat
     3421 gattctatcg ataacaaggt gctcaccagg tctgataaga acaggggtaa gagtgataac
     3481 gtgccaagtg aagaggttgt gaagaaaatg aagaactatt ggaggcagct cctcaacgct
     3541 aagctcatca ctcagagaaa gttcgataac ttgactaagg ctgagagggg aggactctct
     3601 gaattggata aggcaggatt catcaagagg cagcttgtgg aaaccaggca gatcactaag
     3661 cacgttgcac agatcctcga ttctaggatg aacaccaagt acgatgagaa cgataagttg
     3721 atcagggaag tgaaggttat caccctcaag tcaaagctcg tgtctgattt cagaaaggat
     3781 ttccaattct acaaggtgag ggaaatcaac aactaccacc acgctcacga tgcttacctt
     3841 aacgctgttg ttggaaccgc tctcatcaag aagtatccta agctcgagtc agagttcgtg
     3901 tacggtgatt acaaggtgta cgatgtgagg aagatgatcg ctaagtctga gcaagagatc
     3961 ggaaaggcta ccgctaagta tttcttctac tctaacatca tgaatttctt caagaccgag
     4021 attaccctcg ctaacggtga gatcagaaag aggccactca tcgagacaaa cggtgaaaca
     4081 ggtgagatcg tgtgggataa gggaagggat ttcgctaccg ttagaaaggt gctctctatg
     4141 ccacaggtga acatcgttaa gaaaaccgag gtgcagaccg gtggattctc taaagagtct
     4201 atcctcccta agaggaactc tgataagctc attgctagga agaaggattg ggaccctaag
     4261 aaatacggtg gtttcgattc tcctaccgtg gcttactctg ttctcgttgt ggctaaggtt
     4321 gagaagggaa agagtaagaa gctcaagtct gttaaggaac ttctcggaat cactatcatg
     4381 gaaaggtcat ctttcgagaa gaacccaatc gatttcctcg aggctaaggg atacaaagag
     4441 gttaagaagg atctcatcat caagctccca aagtactcac tcttcgaact cgagaacggt
     4501 agaaagagga tgctcgcttc tgctggtgag cttcaaaagg gaaacgagct tgctctccca
     4561 tctaagtacg ttaactttct ttacctcgct tctcactacg agaagttgaa gggatctcca
     4621 gaagataacg agcagaagca acttttcgtt gagcagcaca agcactactt ggatgagatc
     4681 atcgagcaga tctctgagtt ctctaaaagg gtgatcctcg ctgatgcaaa cctcgataag
     4741 gtgttgtctg cttacaacaa gcacagagat aagcctatca gggaacaggc agagaacatc
     4801 atccatctct tcacccttac caacctcggt gctcctgctg ctttcaagta cttcgataca
     4861 accatcgata ggaagagata cacctctacc aaagaagtgc tcgatgctac cctcatccat
     4921 cagtctatca ctggactcta cgagactagg atcgatctct cacagctcgg tggtgattca
     4981 agggctgatc ctaagaagaa gaggaaggtt tgagcttgtc aagcagatcg ttcaaacatt
     5041 tggcaataaa gtttcttaag attgaatcct gttgccggtc ttgcgatgat tatcatataa
     5101 tttctgttga attacgttaa gcatgtaata attaacatgt aatgcatgac gttatttatg
     5161 agatgggttt ttatgattag agtcccgcaa ttatacattt aatacgcgat agaaaacaaa
     5221 atatagcgcg caaactagga taaattatcg cgcgcggtgt catctatgtt actagatcga
     5281 cgctactatt gtcttctgca cgaagtggtt taaactatca gtgtttgaca ggatatattg
     5341 gcgggtaaac ctaagagaaa agagcgttta ttagaataat cggatattta aaagggcgtg
     5401 aaaaggttta tccgttcgtc catttgtatg tgcatgccaa ccacagggtt ccccagatca
     5461 ggcgctggct gctgaacccc cagccggaac tgaccccaca aggccctagc gtttgcaatg
     5521 caccaggtca tcattgaccc aggcgtgttc caccaggccg ctgcctcgca actcttcgca
     5581 ggcttcgccg acctgctcgc gccacttctt cacgcgggtg gaatccgatc cgcacatgag
     5641 gcggaaggtt tccagcttga gcgggtacgg ctcccggtgc gagctgaaat agtcgaacat
     5701 ccgtcgggcc gtcggcgaca gcttgcggta cttctcccat atgaatttcg tgtagtggtc
     5761 gccagcaaac agcacgacga tttcctcgtc gatcaggacc tggcaacggg acgttttctt
     5821 gccacggtcc aggacgcgga agcggtgcag cagcgacacc gattccaggt gcccaacgcg
     5881 gtcggacgtg aagcccatcg ccgtcgcctg taggcgcgac aggcattcct cggccttcgt
     5941 gtaataccgg ccattgatcg accagcccag gtcctggcaa agctcgtaga acgtgaaggt
     6001 gatcggctcg ccgatagggg tgcgcttcgc gtactccaac acctgctgcc acaccagttc
     6061 gtcatcgtcg gcccgcagct cgacgccggt gtaggtgatc ttcacgtcct tgttgacgtg
     6121 gaaaatgacc ttgttttgca gcgcctcgcg cgggattttc ttgttgcgcg tggtgaacag
     6181 ggcagagcgg gccgtgtcgt ttggcatcgc tcgcatcgtg tccggccacg gcgcaatatc
     6241 gaacaaggaa agctgcattt ccttgatctg ctgcttcgtg tgtttcagca acgcggcctg
     6301 cttggcctcg ctgacctgtt ttgccaggtc ctcgccggcg gtttttcgct tcttggtcgt
     6361 catagttcct cgcgtgtcga tggtcatcga cttcgccaaa cctgccgcct cctgttcaag
     6421 acgacgcgaa cgctccacgg cggccgatgg cgcgggcagg gcagggggag ccagttgcac
     6481 gctgtcgcgc tcgatcttgg ccgtagcttg ctggaccatc gagccgacgg actggaaggt
     6541 ttcgcggggc gcacgcatga cggtgcggct tgcgatggtt tcggcatcct cggcggaaaa
     6601 ccccgcgtcg atcagttctt gcctgtatgc cttccggtca aacgtccgat tcattcaccc
     6661 tccttgcggg attgccccga ctcacgccgg ggcaatgtgc ccttattcct gatttgaccc
     6721 gcctggtgcc ttggtgtcca gataatccac cttatcggca atgaagtcgg tcccgtagac
     6781 cgtctggccg tccttctcgt acttggtatt ccgaatcttg ccctgcacga ataccagcga
     6841 ccccttgccc aaatacttgc cgtgggcctc ggcctgagag ccaaaacact tgatgcggaa
     6901 gaagtcggtg cgctcctgct tgtcgccggc atcgttgcgc cacatctagg atctgccagg
     6961 aaccgtaaaa aggccgcgtt gctggcgttt ttccataggc tccgcccccc tgacgagcat
     7021 cacaaaaatc gacgctcaag tcagaggtgg cgaaacccga caggactata aagataccag
     7081 gcgtttcccc ctggaagctc cctcgtgcgc tctcctgttc cgaccctgcc gcttaccgga
     7141 tacctgtccg cctttctccc ttcgggaagc gtggcgcttt ctcatagctc acgctgtagg
     7201 tatctcagtt cggtgtaggt cgttcgctcc aagctgggct gtgtgcacga accccccgtt
     7261 cagcccgacc gctgcgcctt atccggtaac tatcgtcttg agtccaaccc ggtaagacac
     7321 gacttatcgc cactggcagc agccactggt aacaggatta gcagagcgag gtatgtaggc
     7381 ggtgctacag agttcttgaa gtggtggcct aactacggct acactagaag aacagtattt
     7441 ggtatctgcg ctctgctgaa gccagttacc ttcggaaaaa gagttggtag ctcttgatcc
     7501 ggcaaacaaa ccaccgctgg tagcggtggt ttttttgttt gcaagcagca gattacgcgc
     7561 agaaaaaaag gatctcaaga agatcctttg atcttttcta cggggtctga cgctcagtgg
     7621 aacgaaaact cacgttaagg gattttggtc atgagattat caaaaaggat cttcacctag
     7681 atccttttaa attaaaaatg aagttttaaa tcaatctaaa gtatatatga gtaaacttgg
     7741 tctgacagtt accaatgctt aatcagtgag gcacctatct cagcgatctg tctatttcgt
     7801 tcatccatag ttgcctgact ccccgtcgtg tagataacta cgatacggga gggcttacca
     7861 tctggcccca gtgctgcaat gataccgcga gaaccacgct caccggctcc agatttatca
     7921 gcaataaacc agccagccgg aagggccgag cgcagaagtg gtcctgcaac tttatccgcc
     7981 tccatccagt ctattaattg ttgccgggaa gctagagtaa gtagttcgcc agttaatagt
     8041 ttgcgcaacg ttgttgccat tgctacaggc atcgtggtgt cacgctcgtc gtttggtatg
     8101 gcttcattca gctccggttc ccaacgatca aggcgagtta catgatcccc catgttgtgc
     8161 aaaaaagcgg ttagctcctt cggtcctccg atcgttgtca gaagtaagtt ggccgcagtg
     8221 ttatcactca tggttatggc agcactgcat aattctctta ctgtcatgcc atccgtaaga
     8281 tgcttttctg tgactggtga gtactcaacc aagtcattct gagaatagtg tatgcggcga
     8341 ccgagttgct cttgcccggc gtcaatacgg gataataccg cgccacatag cagaacttta
     8401 aaagtgctca tcattggaaa acgttcttcg gggcgaaaac tctcaaggat cttaccgctg
     8461 ttgagatcca gttcgatgta acccactcgt gcacccaact gatcttcagc atcttttact
     8521 ttcaccagcg tttctgggtg agcaaaaaca ggaaggcaaa atgccgcaaa aaagggaata
     8581 agggcgacac ggaaatgttg aatactcata ctcttccttt ttcaatatta ttgaagcatt
     8641 tatcaaggtt attgtctcat gagcggatac atatttgaat gtatttagaa aaataaacaa
     8701 ataggggttc cgcgcacgaa ttggccagcg ctgccatttt tggggtgagg ccgttcgcgg
     8761 ccgaggggcg cagcccctgg ggggatggga ggcccgcgtt agcgggccgg gagggttcga
     8821 gaaggggggg cacccccctt cggcgtgcgc ggtcacgcgc acagggcgca gccctggtta
     8881 aaaacaaggt ttataaatat tggtttaaaa gcaggttaaa agacaggtta gcggtggccg
     8941 aaaaacgggc ggaaaccctt gcaaatgctg gattttctgc ctgtggacag cccctcaaat
     9001 gtcaataggt gcgcccctca tctgtcagca ctctgcccct caagtgtcaa ggatcgcgcc
     9061 cctcatctgt cagtagtcgc gcccctcaag tgtcaatacc gcagggcact tatccccagg
     9121 cttgtccaca tcatctgtgg gaaactcgcg taaaatcagg cgttttcgcc gatttgcgag
     9181 gctggccagc tccacgtcgc cggccgaaat cgagcctgcc cctcatctgt caacgccgcg
     9241 ccgggtgagt cggcccctca agtgtcaacg tccgcccctc atctgtcagt gagggccaag
     9301 ttttccgcga ggtatccaca acgccggcgg ccgcggtgtc tcgcacacgg cttcgacggc
     9361 gtttctggcg cgtttgcagg gccatagacg gccgccagcc cagcggcgag ggcaaccagc
     9421 ccggtgagcg tcgcaaagga gatcctgatc tgactgatgg gctgcctgta tcgagtggtg
     9481 attttgtgcc gagctgccgg tcggggagct gttggctggc tggtggcagg atatattgtg
     9541 gtgtaaacaa attgacgctt agacaactta ataacacatt gcggacgttt ttaatgtact
     9601 ggggtggatg cagtgggccc cac
//
